Addgene plasmid #247264: pNP3613 [Cloning backbone, recombinase]
Purpose: (Empty Backbone) Cloning backbone for cloning bridge recombinase
Depositing lab: Patrick Hsu. Depositing organization: Arc Institute. Publication: Megabase-scale human genome rearrangement with programmable bridge recombinases. Perry NT, Bartie LJ, Katrekar D, Gonzalez GA, Durrant MG, Pai JJ, Fanton A, Martins JQ, Hiraizumi M, Ricci-Tam C, Nishimasu H, Konermann S, Hsu PD. Science. 2025 Sep 25:eadz0276. doi: 10.1126/science.adz0276. PubMed 40997214.
Backbone
  Vector backbone: N/A
  Vector type: Mammalian Expression
Growth in bacteria
  Bacterial resistance: Ampicillin, 100 μg/mL
  Growth temperature: 37°C
  Growth strain: DH5alpha
  Copy number: High Copy
Gene/Insert
  Gene/Insert name: None
Terms and licenses: Academic/Nonprofit Terms; Industry Terms: Not Available to Industry
Depositor comments: Ef1a-LP(BsmBI)-3xSV40NLS-P2A-EGFP (Recombinase Landing Pad Backbone). Please visit https://doi.org/10.1101/2025.05.14.653916 for bioRxiv preprint.
How to cite: pNP3613 [Cloning backbone, recombinase] was a gift from Patrick Hsu (Addgene plasmid # 247264 ; http://n2t.net/addgene:247264 ; RRID:Addgene_247264)
