[The description below was written by a language model from this plasmid's Addgene catalogue record and pLannotate feature annotations shown in this document.]
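Description:
pNP3613 is a compact (about 4.3 kb) empty mammalian expression backbone designed to receive a bridge recombinase coding sequence. It is propagated in E. coli as a high-copy plasmid through a ColE1/pUC-type origin and is selected with ampicillin via the β-lactamase gene driven by its own bla promoter. No named parental vector backbone is recorded, and there is no mammalian selection marker or viral element in the annotated features, so it appears suited to delivery by transient transfection rather than stable selection or packaging.

According to the depositor, the expression cassette is arranged as EF-1α promoter, a BsmBI landing pad, three copies of the SV40 nuclear localization signal, a P2A peptide and EGFP; the feature table also shows a bovine growth hormone polyadenylation signal closing the unit. BsmBI is a type IIS enzyme, so the landing pad presumably allows Golden Gate-style insertion of a recombinase open reading frame between the strong constitutive EF-1α promoter and the downstream elements. A correctly inserted gene would be translated in frame with a C-terminal 3xSV40 NLS to direct the enzyme to the nucleus, while the P2A ribosome-skipping sequence releases EGFP as a separate protein, giving a fluorescent readout of transfection and recombinase expression from the same transcript. The automated annotation marks only a single SV40 NLS and does not label the landing pad or P2A, though the unannotated gaps around those positions are consistent with the depositor's description. The plasmid belongs to a toolkit for programmable bridge recombinases used for large-scale rearrangement of the human genome. It carries no recombinase or bridge RNA component itself.
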