Features (pLannotate 1.2.2; 7 found; start..end, strand, type, name):
     32..136     +  promoter       AmpR promoter: bla
    137..997     +  CDS            AmpR: β-lactamase; bla; confers resistance to ampicillin, carbenicillin, and related antibiotics
   1168..1756    +  rep_origin     ori: high-copy-number ColE1/pMB1/pBR322/pUC origin of replication
   1937..3115    +  promoter       EF-1α promoter: strong constitutive promoter for human elongation factor EF-1α
   3175..3195    +  CDS            SV40 NLS: nuclear localization signal of SV40 (simian virus 40) large T antigen
   3310..4026    +  CDS            EGFP: the original enhanced GFP (Yang et al., 1996) mammalian codon-optimized
   4057..4264    +  polyA_signal   bGH poly(A) signal: bovine growth hormone polyadenylation signal
>Addgene plasmid #247264 | pNP3613 [Cloning backbone, recombinase] | addgene full sequence | sequence record 490382 | Addgene NGS Result
GACGTCAGGTGGCACTTTTCGGGGAAATGTGCGCGGAACCCCTATTTGTTTATTTTTCTAAATACATTCA
AATATGTATCCGCTCATGAGACAATAACCCTGATAAATGCTTCAATAATATTGAAAAAGGAAGAGTATGA
GTATTCAACATTTCCGTGTCGCCCTTATTCCCTTTTTTGCGGCATTTTGCCTTCCTGTTTTTGCTCACCC
AGAAACGCTGGTGAAAGTAAAAGATGCTGAAGATCAGTTGGGTGCACGAGTGGGTTACATCGAACTGGAT
CTCAACAGCGGTAAGATCCTTGAGAGTTTTCGCCCCGAAGAACGTTTTCCAATGATGAGCACTTTTAAAG
TTCTGCTATGTGGCGCGGTATTATCCCGTATTGACGCCGGGCAAGAGCAACTCGGTCGCCGCATACACTA
TTCTCAGAATGACTTGGTTGAGTACTCACCAGTCACAGAAAAGCATCTTACGGATGGCATGACAGTAAGA
GAATTATGCAGTGCTGCCATAACCATGAGTGATAACACTGCGGCCAACTTACTTCTGACAACGATCGGAG
GACCGAAGGAGCTAACCGCTTTTTTGCACAACATGGGGGATCATGTAACTCGCCTTGATCGTTGGGAACC
GGAGCTGAATGAAGCCATACCAAACGACGAGCGTGACACCACGATGCCTGTAGCAATGGCAACAACGTTG
CGCAAACTATTAACTGGCGAACTACTTACTCTAGCTTCCCGGCAACAATTAATAGACTGGATGGAGGCGG
ATAAAGTTGCAGGACCACTTCTGCGCTCGGCCCTTCCGGCTGGCTGGTTTATTGCTGATAAATCTGGAGC
CGGTGAGCGTGGGTCACGCGGTATCATTGCAGCACTGGGGCCAGATGGTAAGCCCTCCCGTATCGTAGTT
ATCTACACGACGGGGAGTCAGGCAACTATGGATGAACGAAATAGACAGATCGCTGAGATAGGTGCCTCAC
TGATTAAGCATTGGTAACTGTCAGACCAAGTTTACTCATATATACTTTAGATTGATTTAAAACTTCATTT
TTAATTTAAAAGGATCTAGGTGAAGATCCTTTTTGATAATCTCATGACCAAAATCCCTTAACGTGAGTTT
TCGTTCCACTGAGCGTCAGACCCCGTAGAAAAGATCAAAGGATCTTCTTGAGATCCTTTTTTTCTGCGCG
TAATCTGCTGCTTGCAAACAAAAAAACCACCGCTACCAGCGGTGGTTTGTTTGCCGGATCAAGAGCTACC
AACTCTTTTTCCGAAGGTAACTGGCTTCAGCAGAGCGCAGATACCAAATACTGTTCTTCTAGTGTAGCCG
TAGTTAGGCCACCACTTCAAGAACTCTGTAGCACCGCCTACATACCTCGCTCTGCTAATCCTGTTACCAG
TGGCTGCTGCCAGTGGCGATAAGTCGTGTCTTACCGGGTTGGACTCAAGACGATAGTTACCGGATAAGGC
GCAGCGGTCGGGCTGAACGGGGGGTTCGTGCACACAGCCCAGCTTGGAGCGAACGACCTACACCGAACTG
AGATACCTACAGCGTGAGCTATGAGAAAGCGCCACGCTTCCCGAAGGGAGAAAGGCGGACAGGTATCCGG
TAAGCGGCAGGGTCGGAACAGGAGAGCGCACGAGGGAGCTTCCAGGGGGAAACGCCTGGTATCTTTATAG
TCCTGTCGGGTTTCGCCACCTCTGACTTGAGCGTCGATTTTTGTGATGCTCGTCAGGGGGGCGGAGCCTA
TGGAAAAACGCCAGCAACGCGGCCTTTTTACGGTTCCTGGCCTTTTGCTGGCCTTTTGCTCACATGTTCT
TTCCTGCGTTATCCCCTGATTCTGTGGATAACCGTATTACCGCCTTTGAGTGAGCTGATACCGCTCGCCG
CAGCCGAACGACCGAGCGCAGCGAGTCAGTGAGCGAGGAAGCGGAAGGCTCCGGTGCCCGTCAGTGGGCA
GAGCGCACATCGCCCACAGTCCCCGAGAAGTTGGGGGGAGGGGTCGGCAATTGAACCGGTGCCTAGAGAA
GGTGGCGCGGGGTAAACTGGGAAAGTGATGTCGTGTACTGGCTCCGCCTTTTTCCCGAGGGTGGGGGAGA
ACCGTATATAAGTGCAGTAGTCGCCGTGAACGTTCTTTTTCGCAACGGGTTTGCCGCCAGAACACAGGTA
AGTGCCGTGTGTGGTTCCCGCGGGCCTGGCCTCTTTACGGGTTATGGCCCTTGCGTGCCTTGAATTACTT
CCACCTGGCTGCAGTACGTGATTCTTGATCCCGAGCTTCGGGTTGGAAGTGGGTGGGAGAGTTCGAGGCC
TTGCGCTTAAGGAGCCCCTTCGCCTCGTGCTTGAGTTGAGGCCTGGCCTGGGCGCTGGGGCCGCCGCGTG
CGAATCTGGTGGCACCTTCGCGCCTGTCTCGCTGCTTTCGATAAGTCTCTAGCCATTTAAAATTTTTGAT
GACCTGCTGCGACGCTTTTTTTCTGGCAAGATAGTCTTGTAAATGCGGGCCAAGATCTGCACACTGGTAT
TTCGGTTTTTGGGGCCGCGGGCGGCGACGGGGCCCGTGCGTCCCAGCGCACATGTTCGGCGAGGCGGGGC
CTGCGAGCGCGGCCACCGAGAATCGGACGGGGGTAGTCTCAAGCTGGCCGGCCTGCTCTGGTGCCTGGCC
TCGCGCCGCCGTGTATCGCCCCGCCCTGGGCGGCAAGGCTGGCCCGGTCGGCACCAGTTGCGTGAGCGGA
AAGATGGCCGCTTCCCGGCCCTGCTGCAGGGAGCTCAAAATGGAGGACGCGGCGCTCGGGAGAGCGGGCG
GGTGAGTCACCCACACAAAGGAAAAGGGCCTTTCCGTCCTCAGCCGTCGCTTCATGTGACTCCACGGAGT
ACCGGGCGCCGTCCAGGCACCTCGATTAGTTCTCGAGCTTTTGGAGTACGTCGTCTTTAGGTTGGGGGGA
GGGGTTTTATGCGATGGAGTTTCCCCACACTGAGTGGGTGGAGACTGAAGTTAGGCCAGCTTGGCACTTG
ATGTAATTCTCCTTGGAATTTGCCCTTTTTGAGTTTGGATCTTGGTTCATTCTCAAGCCTCAGACAGTGG
TTCAAAGTTTTTTTCTTCCATTTCAGGTGTCGTGACGTACGGCCACCATGAGAGACGATGGCCACCCGTC
TCCGCTAGCGGAGGGGGTGGAAGCCCAAAAAAGAAGAGAAAGGTACCTAAGAAAAAGCGGAAGGTCCCCA
AGAAGAAGAGGAAAGTTGGAAGCGGTGCCACGAACTTCTCTCTGTTAAAGCAAGCAGGCGACGTAGAAGA
AAACCCAGGTCCCGGATCCGTGAGCAAGGGCGAGGAGCTGTTCACCGGGGTGGTGCCCATCCTGGTCGAG
CTGGACGGCGACGTAAACGGCCACAAGTTCAGCGTGTCCGGCGAGGGCGAGGGCGATGCCACCTACGGCA
AGCTGACCCTGAAGTTCATCTGCACCACCGGCAAGCTGCCCGTGCCCTGGCCCACCCTCGTGACCACCCT
GACCTACGGCGTGCAGTGCTTCAGCCGCTACCCCGACCACATGAAGCAGCACGACTTCTTCAAGTCCGCC
ATGCCCGAAGGCTACGTCCAGGAGCGCACCATCTTCTTCAAGGACGACGGCAACTACAAGACCCGCGCCG
AGGTGAAGTTCGAGGGCGACACCCTGGTGAACCGCATCGAGCTGAAGGGCATCGACTTCAAGGAGGACGG
CAACATCCTGGGGCACAAGCTGGAGTACAACTACAACAGCCACAACGTCTATATCATGGCCGACAAGCAG
AAGAACGGCATCAAGGTGAACTTCAAGATCCGCCACAACATCGAGGACGGCAGCGTGCAGCTCGCCGACC
ACTACCAGCAGAACACCCCCATCGGCGACGGCCCCGTGCTGCTGCCCGACAACCACTACCTGAGCACCCA
GTCCGCCCTGAGCAAAGACCCCAACGAGAAGCGCGATCACATGGTCCTGCTGGAGTTCGTGACCGCCGCC
GGGATCACTCTCGGCATGGACGAGCTGTACAAGTAACTCGAGCTAGAGCTCGCTGATCAGCCTCGACTGT
GCCTTCTAGTTGCCAGCCATCTGTTGTTTGCCCCTCCCCCGTGCCTTCCTTGACCCTGGAAGGTGCCACT
CCCACTGTCCTTTCCTAATAAAATGAGGAAATTGCATCGCATTGTCTGAGTAGGTGTCATTCTATTCTGG
GGGGTGGGGTGGGGCAGGACAGCAAGGGGGAGGATTGGGAAGACAATAGCAGGCATGCTGGGGAC
